>Addgene plasmid #23820 | pDONR223-CAMK2B | depositor partial sequence | sequence record 11089 | Author sequence
ATGGCCACCACGGTGACCTGCACCCGCTTCACCGACGAGTACCAGCTCTACGAGGATATTGGCAAGGGGG
CTTTCTCTGTGGTCCGACGCTGTGTCAAGCTCTGCACCGGCCATGAGTATGCAGCCAAGATCATCAACAC
CAAGAAGCTGTCAGCCAGAGATCACCAGAAGCTGGAGAGAGAGGCTCGGATCTGCCGCCTTCTGAAGCAT
TCCAACATCGTGCGTCTCCACGACAGCATCTCCGAGGAGGGCTTCCACTACCTGGTCTTCGATCTGGTCA
CTGGTGGGGAGCTCTTTGAAGACATTGTGGCGAGAGAGTACTACAGCGAGGCTGATGCCAGTCACTGTAT
CCAGCAGATCCTGGAGGCCGTTCTCCATTGTCACCAAATGGGGGTCGTCCACAGAGACCTCAAGCCGGAG
AACCTGCTTCTGGCCAGCAAGTGCAAAGGGGCTGCAGTGAAGCTGGCAGACTTCGGCCTAGCTATCGAGG
TGCAGGGGGACCAGCAGGCATGGTTTGGTTTCGCTGGCACACCAGGCTACCTGTCCCCTGAGGTCCTTCG
CAAAGAGGCGTATGGCAAGCCTGTGGACATCTGGGCATGTGGGGTGATCCTGTACATCCTGCTCGTGGGC
TACCCACCCTTCTGGGACGAGGACCAGCACAAGCTGTACCAGCAGATCAAGGCTGGTGCCTATGACTTCC
CGTCCCCTGAGTGGGACACCGTCACTCCTGAAGCCAAAAACCTCATCAACCAGATGCTGACCATCAACCC
TGCCAAGCGCATCACAGCCCATGAGGCCCTGAAGCACCCGTGGGTCTGCCAACGCTCCACGGTAGCATCC
ATGATGCACAGACAGGAGACTGTGGAGTGTCTGAAAAAGTTCAATGCCAGGAGAAAGCTCAAGGGAGCCA
TCCTCACCACCATGCTGGCCACACGGAATTTCTCAGCAGCCAAGAGTTTACTCAACAAGAAAGCAGATGG
AGTCAAGCCCCAGACGAATAGCACCAAAAACAGTGCAGCCGCCACCAGCCCCAAAGGGACGCTTCCTCCT
GCCGCCCTGGAGTCTTCTGACAGTGCCAATACCACCATAGAGGATGAAGACGCTAAAGCCCGGAAGCAGG
AGATCATTAAGACCACGGAGCAGCTCATCGAGGCCGTCAACAACGGTGACTTTGAGGCCTACGCGAAAAT
CTGTGACCCAGGGCTGACCTCGTTTGAGCCTGAAGCACTGGGCAACCTGGTTGAAGGGATGGACTTCCAC
AGATTCTACTTCGAGAACCTGCTGGCCAAGAACAGCAAGCCGATCCACACGACCATCCTGAACCCACACG
TGCACGTCATTGGAGAGGATGCCGCCTGCATCGCTTACATCCGGCTCACGCAGTACATTGACGGGCAGGG
CCGGCCCCGCACCAGCCAGTCTGAGGAGACCCGCGTGTGGCACCGCCGCGACGGCAAGTGGCAGAACGTG
CACTTCCACTGCTCGGGCGCGCCTGTGGCCCCGCTGCAGTGA
