>Addgene plasmid #23820 | pDONR223-CAMK2B | addgene partial sequence | sequence record 29702 | 23820 with M13pUC-fwd
CTCGGGCCAATAATGATTTTATTTTGACTGATAGTGACCTGTTCGTTGCAACAAATTGATGAGCAATGCT
TTTTTATAATGCCAACTTTGTACAAAAAAGTTGGCATGGCCACCACGGTGACCTGCACCCGCTTCACCGA
CGAGTACCAGCTCTACGAGGATATTGGCAAGGGGGCTTTCTCTGTGGTCCGACGCTGTGTCAAGCTCTGC
ACCGGCCATGAGTATGCAGCCAAGATCATCAACACCAAGAAGCTGTCAGCCAGAGATCACCAGAAGCTGG
AGAGAGAGGCTCGGATCTGCCGCCTTCTGAAGCATTCCAACATCGTGCGTCTCCACGACAGCATCTCCGA
GGAGGGCTTCCACTACCTGGTCTTCGATCTGGTCACTGGTGGGGAGCTCTTTGAAGACATTGTGGCGAGA
GAGTACTACAGCGAGGCTGATGCCAGTCACTGTATCCAGCAGATCCTGGAGGCCGTTCTCCATTGTCACC
AAATGGGGGTCGTCCACAGAGACCTCAAGCCGGAGAACCTGCTTCTGGCCAGCAAGTGCAAAGGGGCTGC
AGTGAAGCTGGCAGACTTCGGCCTAGCTATCGAGGTGCAGGGGGACCAGCAGGCATGGTTTGGTTTCGCT
GGCACACCAGGCTACCTGTCCCCTGAGGTCCTTCGCAAAGAGGCGTATGGCAAGCCTGTGGACATCTGGG
CATGTGGGGTGATCCTGTACATCCTGCTCGTGGGCTACCCACCCTTCTGGGACGAGGACCAGCACAAGCT
GTACCAGCAGATCAAGGCTGGTGCCTATGACTTCCGTCCCCTGAGTGGGACACCGTCACTC
