[The description below was written by a language model from this plasmid's Addgene catalogue record.]
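Description:
pDONR223-CAMK2B is a Gateway entry clone built in the pDONR223 donor backbone (about 5 kb without insert). It carries the open reading frame of human CAMK2B, which encodes the beta isoform of calcium/calmodulin-dependent protein kinase II. The plasmid is maintained at high copy in standard E. coli cloning strains and is selected with spectinomycin. The record does not include a feature table, so the origin of replication and the exact recombination sites are not itemised. As the product of Gateway cloning into a donor vector, the roughly 1.5 kb insert would be expected to sit between attL-type sites. M13 forward and reverse primer sites flanking the insert are listed for sequence verification.

The ORF was deliberately cloned without a stop codon. This "open" configuration lets the coding sequence be moved by LR recombination into a destination vector that supplies a C-terminal epitope tag and the terminating codon in frame. No eukaryotic promoter is recorded for the plasmid, and the depositors state explicitly that it should not be used directly for transfection. It serves as a shuttle and archival form of the ORF rather than an expression construct. The depositors point to a companion set of lentiviral Gateway destination vectors (the pLX301–pLX304 series) for expressing such ORFs in mammalian cells. The clone belongs to a kit of ORFs, and its associated publication studied resistance to RAF inhibition through reactivation of the MAP kinase pathway. This is consistent with use in gain-of-function expression studies once the ORF is transferred into a suitable expression vector.
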