Addgene plasmid #23820: pDONR223-CAMK2B
Depositing lab: William Hahn & David Root. Depositing organization: Dana-Farber Cancer Institute. Publication: COT drives resistance to RAF inhibition through MAP kinase pathway reactivation. Johannessen CM, Boehm JS, Kim SY, Thomas SR, Wardwell L, Johnson LA, Emery CM, Stransky N, Cogdill AP, Barretina J, Caponigro G, Hieronymus H, Murray RR, Salehi-Ashtiani K, Hill DE, Vidal M, Zhao JJ, Yang X, Alkan O, Kim S, Harris JL, Wilson CJ, Myer VE, Finan PM, Root DE, Roberts TM, Golub T, Flaherty KT, Dummer R, Weber BL, Sellers WR, Schlegel R, Wargo JA, Hahn WC, Garraway LA. Nature. 2010 Dec 16;468(7326):968-72. doi: 10.1038/nature09627 PubMed 21107320.
Backbone
  Vector backbone: pDONR223
  Backbone manufacturer: Invitrogen
  Backbone size w/o insert (bp): 5005
  Vector type: Gateway Donor vector
Growth in bacteria
  Bacterial resistance: Spectinomycin, 50 μg/mL
  Growth temperature: 37°C
  Growth strain: DH5alpha
  Copy number: High Copy
Gene/Insert
  Gene/Insert name: CAMK2B (alt name: calcium/calmodulin-dependent protein kinase (CaM kinase) II beta)
  Species: H. sapiens (human)
  Insert size (bp): 1512
  Entrez Gene: CAMK2B (a.k.a. CAM2, CAMK2, CAMKB, CaMKIIbeta, MRD54)
  Cloning method: Gateway Cloning
  Sequencing primers: 5′ M13pUC-fwd; 3′ M13rev
Terms and licenses: Academic/Nonprofit Terms; Industry Terms: Not Available to Industry
Depositor comments: The ORF has no Stop codon. This design enables easy recombination into a destination vector to add an epitope tag of choice and Stop codon to the ORF. Do NOT use this plasmid directly for transfections. A set of 4 custom lentiviral vectors is available ( pLX301 (http://www.addgene.org/25895/) , pLX302 (http://www.addgene.org/25896/) , pLX303 (http://www.addgene.org/25897/) , pLX304 (http://www.addgene.org/25890/) ) to be used to express these ORFs in mammalian cells. These plasmids are not included in the kit and must be ordered separately.
How to cite: pDONR223-CAMK2B was a gift from William Hahn & David Root (Addgene plasmid # 23820 ; http://n2t.net/addgene:23820 ; RRID:Addgene_23820)
